Addgene plasmid #12274: pBabe puro H-Ras G12V T35S
Depositing lab: Bob Weinberg. Depositing organization: Whitehead Institute for Biomedical Research. Publication: Species- and cell type-specific requirements for cellular transformation. Rangarajan A, Hong SJ, Gifford A, Weinberg RA. Cancer Cell. 2004 Aug . 6(2):171-83. 10.1016/j.ccr.2004.07.009 PubMed 15324700.
Backbone
  Vector backbone: pBABE-puro
  Backbone size w/o insert (bp): 5150
  Vector type: Mammalian Expression, Retroviral
  Selectable markers: Puromycin
Growth in bacteria
  Bacterial resistance: Ampicillin, 100 μg/mL
  Growth temperature: 37°C
  Growth strain: DH5alpha
  Copy number: High Copy
Gene/Insert
  Gene/Insert name: H-Ras G12V T35S (alt name: HRas)
  Species: H. sapiens (human)
  Mutation: Contains G12V activating mutation. The T35S mutation allows binding and activation of Raf, but not of PI3K or Ral-GEF.
  Entrez Gene: HRAS (a.k.a. C-BAS/HAS, C-H-RAS, C-HA-RAS1, CTLO, H-RASIDX, HAMSV, HRAS1, RASH1, p21ras)
  Cloning method: Restriction Enzyme; 5′ cloning site BamHI (not destroyed); 3′ cloning site SalI (not destroyed)
  Sequencing primers: 5′ pBABE 5'; 3′ pBABE 3'
Resource information
  A portion of this plasmid was derived from a plasmid made by: See Rodriguez-Viciana, P., et al. (1997) Cell 89, pp. 457
Terms and licenses: Academic/Nonprofit Terms; Industry Terms: Not Available to Industry
Depositor comments: A BamHI-SalI fragment from the pWZL Blast ras mutants were individually cloned into the pBABE puro vector directionally.
How to cite: pBabe puro H-Ras G12V T35S was a gift from Bob Weinberg (Addgene plasmid # 12274 ; http://n2t.net/addgene:12274 ; RRID:Addgene_12274)
