[The description below was written by a language model from this plasmid's Addgene catalogue record.]
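Description:
pBabe puro H-Ras G12V T35S is a retroviral mammalian expression plasmid built on the pBABE-puro backbone (about 5.15 kb without insert). It is propagated in E. coli as a high-copy plasmid under ampicillin selection, and it carries a puromycin marker for selecting transduced or transfected mammalian cells. pBABE vectors are generally Moloney murine leukemia virus-based designs in which the long terminal repeats and a packaging signal allow the transcript to be packaged into retroviral particles in a suitable packaging cell line, with the 5′ LTR typically driving the inserted gene. However, no feature table accompanies this record, so the promoters, origin and other backbone elements are not explicitly documented here.

The insert is human HRAS carrying two point mutations. G12V is the classic activating substitution that renders Ras constitutively active. T35S is an effector-loop mutation that, according to the record, preserves binding and activation of Raf while abolishing engagement of PI3K and Ral-GEF. The result is an oncogenic Ras that signals selectively through the Raf arm of its downstream network. The coding fragment was moved directionally as a BamHI–SalI piece from a corresponding pWZL Blast Ras mutant construct, and both sites remain intact. No epitope tag or reporter is recorded.

The construct belongs to a set of Ras effector-loop mutants used to determine which downstream Ras pathways are needed for oncogenic transformation. The associated study examined how those requirements differ between species and cell types. Stable retroviral delivery with puromycin selection makes it suited to introducing this pathway-restricted Ras allele into primary or immortalized cells for transformation assays.
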