>Addgene plasmid #12274 | pBabe puro H-Ras G12V T35S | addgene partial sequence | sequence record 18771 | 12274 with pBABE5'
ATTCCCGATCTATGACCGAATACAAGCTTGTTGTTGTTGGCGCCGTCGGTGTGGGCAAGAGTGCGCTGAC
CATCCAGCTGATCCAGAACCATTTTGTGGACGAATACGACCCCAGTATAGAGGATTCCTACCGGAAGCAG
GTGGTCATTGATGGGGAGACGTGCCTGTTGGACATCCTGGATACCGCCGGCCAGGAGGAGTACAGCGCCA
TGCGGGACCAGTACATGCGCACCGGGGAGGGCTTCCTGTGTGTGTTTGCCATCAACAACACCAAGTCTTT
TGAGGACATCCACCAGTACAGGGAGCAGATCAAACGGGTGAAGGACTCGGATGACGTGCCCATGGTGCTG
GTGGGGAACAAGTGTGACCTGGCTGCACGCACTGTGGAATCTCGGCAGGCTCAGGACCTCGCCCGAAGCT
ACGGCATCCCCTACATCGAGACCTCGGCCAAGACCCGGCAGGGAGTGGAGGATGCCTTCTACACGTTGGT
GCGTGAGATCCGGCAGCACAAGCTGCGGAAGCTGAACCCTCCTGATGAGAGTGGCCCCGGCTGCATGAGC
TGCAAGTGTGTGCTCTCCTGACGCAGCACAAGCTCAGGACATGGAGGTGCCGGATGCACGAAGGAGGTG
